Addgene plasmid #12597: pET23-CBD-(-PP)-EGFP
Depositing lab: Klaus Hahn. Depositing organization: University of North Carolina at Chapel Hill. Publication: Activation of endogenous Cdc42 visualized in living cells. Nalbant P, Hodgson L, Kraynov V, Toutchkine A, Hahn KM. Science. 2004 Sep 10. 305(5690):1615-9. 10.1126/science.1100367 PubMed 15361624.
Backbone
  Vector backbone: pET23
  Backbone size w/o insert (bp): 4300
  Vector type: Bacterial Expression
Growth in bacteria
  Bacterial resistance: Ampicillin, 100 μg/mL
  Growth temperature: 37°C
  Growth strain: DH5alpha
  Copy number: Low Copy
Gene/Insert
  Gene/Insert name: Cdc42 Biosensor (alt name: CBD(201-314)-F271C-EGFP)
  Species: H. sapiens (human)
  Insert size (bp): 1100
  Mutation: F271C
  Entrez Gene: WAS (a.k.a. IMD2, SCNX, THC, THC1, WASP, WASPA)
  Tag / fusion protein: EGFP (C terminal on insert); 6xHis (C terminal on backbone)
  Cloning method: Restriction Enzyme; 5′ cloning site NcoI (not destroyed); 3′ cloning site XhoI (not destroyed)
  Sequencing primers: 5′ T7
Terms and licenses: Academic/Nonprofit Terms; Industry Terms: Not Available to Industry
Depositor comments: Protocols for production and use of Hahn lab biosensors and photactivatable proteins can be found on their web page, at the URL below. If you have suggestions for the protocols or have any questions, please feel free to contact the Hahn lab. Good luck with your experiments! Hahn lab biosensor protocol: http://www.hahnlab.com/tools/index.html
How to cite: pET23-CBD-(-PP)-EGFP was a gift from Klaus Hahn (Addgene plasmid # 12597 ; http://n2t.net/addgene:12597 ; RRID:Addgene_12597)
