[The description below was written by a language model from this plasmid's Addgene catalogue record and pLannotate feature annotations shown in this document.]
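Description:
pET23-CBD-(-PP)-EGFP is a bacterial expression plasmid built on the pET23 backbone for producing the protein component of a Cdc42 activity biosensor in E. coli. The sequenced record is 4,665 nt. It carries a ColE1/pBR322-type origin together with the bom region and the rop gene, which holds the plasmid at the low copy number listed in the catalogue entry. An f1 origin is also present, and selection is by ampicillin through the β-lactamase gene.

The expression cassette is driven by the T7 promoter with the efficient phage T7 gene 10 ribosome binding site, so it requires a host that supplies T7 RNA polymerase, and it ends at the T7 terminator. The insert, cloned between NcoI and XhoI, encodes a fragment of human WASP (gene WAS), described as the CBD spanning residues 201–314, which is the region that binds the Rho-family GTPase Cdc42. It carries an F271C substitution and is fused at its C terminus to EGFP, followed by a backbone-encoded 6xHis tag for affinity purification; the software labels this tag a partial 9xHis. The record does not explain the "(-PP)" in the name, nor the purpose of the introduced cysteine. The short "SET1" fragment annotated after the His tag and the predicted E. coli ORF near rop appear to be backbone sequence matches rather than intended payload.

The associated publication concerns visualising activation of endogenous Cdc42 in living cells, and the depositor describes the construct as one of a set of biosensors. This fits its use for making recombinant CBD-EGFP protein that reports on Cdc42 activation.
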