Features (pLannotate 1.2.2; 14 found; start..end, strand, type, name):
     51..69      +  promoter       T7 promoter: promoter for bacteriophage T7 RNA polymerase
    101..123     +  RBS            RBS: efficient ribosome binding site from bacteriophage T7 gene 10 (Olins and Rangwala, 1989)
    127..471     +  CDS            WAS (fragment): WASP_HUMAN - Also known as IMD2. Experimental evidence at protein level: Swiss-Prot protein existence level 1. Effector protein for Rho-type GTPases that regulates actin filament reorganization via its interaction with the Arp2/3 complex (PubMed:12235133, PubMed:12769847, PubMed:16275905). Important for efficient actin polymerization (PubMed:8625410, PubMed:12235133, PubMed:16275905). Possible regulator of lymphocyte and platelet function (PubMed:9405671). Mediates actin filament reorganization and the formation of actin pedestals upon infection by pathogenic bacteria (PubMed:18650809). In add
    493..1209    +  CDS            EGFP: EGFP is a basic (constitutively fluorescent) green fluorescent protein published in 1996, derived from Aequorea victoria. It is reported to be a rapidly-maturing weak dimer with moderate acid sensitivity.
   1216..1233    +  CDS            9xHis (fragment): 9xHis affinity tag
   1243..1292    +  CDS            SET1 (fragment): solubility-enhancement tag derived from T7 phage gene 10B
   1300..1347    +  terminator     T7 terminator: transcription terminator for bacteriophage T7 RNA polymerase
   1384..1812    +  rep_origin     f1 ori (sequence partly withheld): f1 bacteriophage origin of replication; arrow indicates direction of (+) strand synthesis
   1865..1969    +  promoter       AmpR promoter: bla
   1970..2830    +  CDS            AmpR: β-lactamase; bla; confers resistance to ampicillin, carbenicillin, and related antibiotics
   3001..3589    +  rep_origin     ori: high-copy-number ColE1/pMB1/pBR322/pUC origin of replication
   3775..3914    -  misc_feature   bom: basis of mobility region from pBR322
   4016..4207    -  CDS            rop: Rop protein, which maintains plasmids at low copy number; rop
   4224..4604    +  CDS            YPB1_ECOLX: Protein predicted: Swiss-Prot protein existence level 4. From Escherichia coli.
>Addgene plasmid #12597 | pET23-CBD-(-PP)-EGFP | addgene full sequence | sequence record 235856 | Addgene NGS Result
GCACCCGTGGCCAGGACCCAACGCTGCCCGAGATCTCGATCCCGCGAAATTAATACGACTCACTATAGGG
AGACCACAACGGTTTCCCTCTAGAAATAATTTTGTTTAACTTTAAGAAGGAGATATACCATGGACATCCA
GAACCCTGACATCACGAGTTCACGATACCGTGGGCTCCCAGCACCTGGACCTAGCCCAGCTGATAAGAAA
CGCTCAGGGAAGAAGAAGATCAGCAAAGCTGATATTGGTGCACCCAGTGGATTCAAGCATGTCAGCCACG
TGGGGTGGGACCCCCAGAATGGATTTGACGTGAACAACCTCGACCCAGATCTGCGGAGTCTGTGCTCCAG
GGCAGGAATCAGCGAGGCCCAGCTCACCGACGCCGAGACCTCTAAACTTATCTACGACTTCATTGAGGAC
CAGGGTGGGCTGGAGGCTGTGCGGCAGGAGATGAGGCGCCAGGAGCCACTTGAATTCGGTGGCGGTGGCA
CCATGGTGAGCAAGGGCGAGGAGCTGTTCACCGGGGTGGTGCCCATCCTGGTCGAGCTGGACGGCGACGT
AAACGGCCACAAGTTCAGCGTGTCCGGCGAGGGCGAGGGCGATGCCACCTACGGCAAGCTGACCCTGAAG
TTCATCTGCACCACCGGCAAGCTGCCCGTGCCCTGGCCCACCCTCGTGACCACCCTGACCTACGGCGTGC
AGTGCTTCAGCCGCTACCCCGACCACATGAAGCAGCACGACTTCTTCAAGTCCGCCATGCCCGAAGGCTA
CGTCCAGGAGCGCACCATCTTCTTCAAGGACGACGGCAACTACAAGACCCGCGCCGAGGTGAAGTTCGAG
GGCGACACCCTGGTGAACCGCATCGAGCTGAAGGGCATCGACTTCAAGGAGGACGGCAACATCCTGGGGC
ACAAGCTGGAGTACAACTACAACAGCCACAACGTCTATATCATGGCCGACAAGCAGAAGAACGGCATCAA
GGTGAACTTCAAGATCCGCCACAACATCGAGGACGGCAGCGTGCAGCTCGCCGACCACTACCAGCAGAAC
ACCCCCATCGGCGACGGCCCCGTGCTGCTGCCCGACAACCACTACCTGAGCACCCAGTCCGCCCTGAGCA
AAGACCCCAACGAGAAGCGCGATCACATGGTCCTGCTGGAGTTCGTGACCGCCGCCGGGATCACTCTCGG
CATGGACGAGCTGTACAAGCTCGAGCACCACCACCACCACCACTGAGATCCGGCTGCTAACAAAGCCCGA
AAGGAAGCTGAGTTGGCTGCTGCCACCGCTGAGCAATAACTAGCATAACCCCTTGGGGCCTCTAAACGGG
TCTTGAGGGGTTTTTTGCTGAAAGGAGGAACTATATCCGGATTGGCGAATGGG
[124 nt withheld, positions 1384-1507]
C
[91 nt withheld, positions 1509-1599]
A
[49 nt withheld, positions 1601-1649]
CCTTTGACGTTGGAGTCCACGTTCTTT
[37 nt withheld, positions 1677-1713]
ACCCTATCTCGGTCTATTCTTTTGATTTATAAGGGATTTTGCCGATTTCGGCCTATTGGTTAAAAAATGA
GCTGATTTAACAAAAATTTAACGCGAATTTTAACAAAATATTAACGCTTACAATTTAGGTGGCACTTTTC
GGGGAAATGTGCGCGGAACCCCTATTTGTTTATTTTTCTAAATACATTCAAATATGTATCCGCTCATGAG
ACAATAACCCTGATAAATGCTTCAATAATATTGAAAAAGGAAGAGTATGAGTATTCAACATTTCCGTGTC
GCCCTTATTCCCTTTTTTGCGGCATTTTGCCTTCCTGTTTTTGCTCACCCAGAAACGCTGGTGAAAGTAA
AAGATGCTGAAGATCAGTTGGGTGCACGAGTGGGTTACATCGAACTGGATCTCAACAGCGGTAAGATCCT
TGAGAGTTTTCGCCCCGAAGAACGTTTTCCAATGATGAGCACTTTTAAAGTTCTGCTATGTGGCGCGGTA
TTATCCCGTATTGACGCCGGGCAAGAGCAACTCGGTCGCCGCATACACTATTCTCAGAATGACTTGGTTG
AGTACTCACCAGTCACAGAAAAGCATCTTACGGATGGCATGACAGTAAGAGAATTATGCAGTGCTGCCAT
AACCATGAGTGATAACACTGCGGCCAACTTACTTCTGACAACGATCGGAGGACCGAAGGAGCTAACCGCT
TTTTTGCACAACATGGGGGATCATGTAACTCGCCTTGATCGTTGGGAACCGGAGCTGAATGAAGCCATAC
CAAACGACGAGCGTGACACCACGATGCCTGCAGCAATGGCAACAACGTTGCGCAAACTATTAACTGGCGA
ACTACTTACTCTAGCTTCCCGGCAACAATTAATAGACTGGATGGAGGCGGATAAAGTTGCAGGACCACTT
CTGCGCTCGGCCCTTCCGGCTGGCTGGTTTATTGCTGATAAATCTGGAGCCGGTGAGCGTGGGTCTCGCG
GTATCATTGCAGCACTGGGGCCAGATGGTAAGCCCTCCCGTATCGTAGTTATCTACACGACGGGGAGTCA
GGCAACTATGGATGAACGAAATAGACAGATCGCTGAGATAGGTGCCTCACTGATTAAGCATTGGTAACTG
TCAGACCAAGTTTACTCATATATACTTTAGATTGATTTAAAACTTCATTTTTAATTTAAAAGGATCTAGG
TGAAGATCCTTTTTGATAATCTCATGACCAAAATCCCTTAACGTGAGTTTTCGTTCCACTGAGCGTCAGA
CCCCGTAGAAAAGATCAAAGGATCTTCTTGAGATCCTTTTTTTCTGCGCGTAATCTGCTGCTTGCAAACA
AAAAAACCACCGCTACCAGCGGTGGTTTGTTTGCCGGATCAAGAGCTACCAACTCTTTTTCCGAAGGTAA
CTGGCTTCAGCAGAGCGCAGATACCAAATACTGTCCTTCTAGTGTAGCCGTAGTTAGGCCACCACTTCAA
GAACTCTGTAGCACCGCCTACATACCTCGCTCTGCTAATCCTGTTACCAGTGGCTGCTGCCAGTGGCGAT
AAGTCGTGTCTTACCGGGTTGGACTCAAGACGATAGTTACCGGATAAGGCGCAGCGGTCGGGCTGAACGG
GGGGTTCGTGCACACAGCCCAGCTTGGAGCGAACGACCTACACCGAACTGAGATACCTACAGCGTGAGCT
ATGAGAAAGCGCCACGCTTCCCGAAGGGAGAAAGGCGGACAGGTATCCGGTAAGCGGCAGGGTCGGAACA
GGAGAGCGCACGAGGGAGCTTCCAGGGGGAAACGCCTGGTATCTTTATAGTCCTGTCGGGTTTCGCCACC
TCTGACTTGAGCGTCGATTTTTGTGATGCTCGTCAGGGGGGCGGAGCCTATGGAAAAACGCCAGCAACGC
GGCCTTTTTACGGTTCCTGGCCTTTTGCTGGCCTTTTGCTCACATGTTCTTTCCTGCGTTATCCCCTGAT
TCTGTGGATAACCGTATTACCGCCTTTGAGTGAGCTGATACCGCTCGCCGCAGCCGAACGACCGAGCGCA
GCGAGTCAGTGAGCGAGGAAGCGGAAGAGCGCCTGATGCGGTATTTTCTCCTTACGCATCTGTGCGGTAT
TTCACACCGCAATGGTGCACTCTCAGTACAATCTGCTCTGATGCCGCATAGTTAAGCCAGTATACACTCC
GCTATCGCTACGTGACTGGGTCATGGCTGCGCCCCGACACCCGCCAACACCCGCTGACGCGCCCTGACGG
GCTTGTCTGCTCCCGGCATCCGCTTACAGACAAGCTGTGACCGTCTCCGGGAGCTGCATGTGTCAGAGGT
TTTCACCGTCATCACCGAAACGCGCGAGGCAGCTGCGGTAAAGCTCATCAGCGTGGTCGTGAAGCGATTC
ACAGATGTCTGCCTGTTCATCCGCGTCCAGCTCGTTGAGTTTCTCCAGAAGCGTTAATGTCTGGCTTCTG
ATAAAGCGGGCCATGTTAAGGGCGGTTTTTTCCTGTTTGGTCACTGATGCCTCCGTGTAAGGGGGATTTC
TGTTCATGGGGGTAATGATACCGATGAAACGAGAGAGGATGCTCACGATACGGGTTACTGATGATGAACA
TGCCCGGTTACTGGAACGTTGTGAGGGTAAACAACTGGCGGTATGGATGCGGCGGGACCAGAGAAAAATC
ACTCAGGGTCAATGCCAGCGCTTCGTTAATACAGATGTAGGTGTTCCACAGGGTAGCCAGCAGCATCCTG
CGATGCAGATCCGGAACATAATGGTGCAGGGCGCTGACTTCCGCGTTTCCAGACTTTACGAAACACGGAA
ACCGAAGACCATTCATGTTGTTGCTCAGGTCGCAGACGTTTTGCAGCAGCAGTCGCTTCACGTTCGCTCG
CATATCGGTGATTCATTCTGCTAACCAGTAAGGCAACCCCGCCAGCCTAGCCGGGTCCTCAACGACAGGA
GCACGATCATGC
