>Addgene plasmid #12597 | pET23-CBD-(-PP)-EGFP | addgene partial sequence | sequence record 19024 | T7 5'-TAATACGACTCACTATAGGG-3'
ATTTTGTTTACTTTAAGAAGGAGATATACCATGGACATCCAGAACCCTGACATCACGAGTTCACGATACC
GTGGGCTCCCAGCACCTGGACCTAGCCCAGCTGATAAGAAACGCTCAGGGAAGAAGAAGATCAGCAAAGC
TGATATTGGTGCACCCAGTGGATTCAAGCATGTCAGCCACGTGGGGTGGGACCCCCAGAATGGATTTGAC
GTGAACAACCTCGACCCAGATCTGCGGAGTCTGTGCTCCAGGGCAGGAATCAGCGAGGCCCAGCTCACCG
ACGCCGAGACCTCTAAACTTATCTACGACTTCATTGAGGACCAGGGTGGGCTGGAGGCTGTGCGGCAGGA
GATGAGGCGCCAGGAGCCACTTGAATTCGGTGGCGGTGGCACCATGGTGAGCAAGGGCGAGGAGCTGTTC
ACCGGGGTGGTGCCCATCCTGGTCGAGCTGGACGGCGACGTAAACGGCCACAAGTTCAGCGTGTCCGGCG
AGGGCGAGGGCGATGCCACCTACGGCAAGCTGACCCTGAAGTTCATCTGCACCACCGGCAAGCTGCCCGT
GCCCTGGCCCACCCTCGTGACCACCCTGACCTACGGCGTGCAGTGCTTCAGCCGCTACCCCGACCACATG
AAGCAGCACGACTTCTTNCAGTCCGCCATGCCCGAAAGCTACGTCCAGGAGCGCACCATCTTCTTCAAGG
ACGACGGCAACTACAAGACCCCGCGCGAAGTGAAGTTCGAGGGCGACACCCTGGTGAACCGCATCGAGCT
GAAGGGCATCGACTTCAAG
